>Addgene plasmid #234513 | pLX208-cytoFLARE1.0-TF | addgene full sequence | sequence record 467813 | Addgene NGS Result
TTAATGTAGTCTTATGCAATACTCTTGTAGTCTTGCAACATGGTAACGATGAGTTAGCAACATGCCTTAC
AAGGAGAGAAAAAGCACCGTGCATGCCGATTGGTGGAAGTAAGGTGGTACGATCGTGCCTTATTAGGAAG
GCAACAGACGGGTCTGACATGGATTGGACGAACCACTGAATTGCCGCATTGCAGAGATATTGTATTTAAG
TGCCTAGCTCGATACATAAACGGGTCTCTCTGGTTAGACCAGATCTGAGCCTGGGAGCTCTCTGGCTAAC
TAGGGAACCCACTGCTTAAGCCTCAATAAAGCTTGCCTTGAGTGCTTCAAGTAGTGTGTGCCCGTCTGTT
GTGTGACTCTGGTAACTAGAGATCCCTCAGACCCTTTTAGTCAGTGTGGAAAATCTCTAGCAGTGGCGCC
CGAACAGGGACTTGAAAGCGAAAGGGAAACCAGAGGAGCTCTCTCGACGCAGGACTCGGCTTGCTGAAGC
GCGCACGGCAAGAGGCGAGGGGCGGCGACTGGTGAGTACGCCAAAAATTTTGACTAGCGGAGGCTAGAAG
GAGAGAGATGGGTGCGAGAGCGTCAGTATTAAGCGGGGGAGAATTAGATCGCGATGGGAAAAAATTCGGT
TAAGGCCAGGGGGAAAGAAAAAATATAAATTAAAACATATAGTATGGGCAAGCAGGGAGCTAGAACGATT
CGCAGTTAATCCTGGCCTGTTAGAAACATCAGAAGGCTGTAGACAAATACTGGGACAGCTACAACCATCC
CTTCAGACAGGATCAGAAGAACTTAGATCATTATATAATACAGTAGCAACCCTCTATTGTGTGCATCAAA
GGATAGAGATAAAAGACACCAAGGAAGCTTTAGACAAGATAGAGGAAGAGCAAAACAAAAGTAAGACCAC
CGCACAGCAAGCGGCCGCTGATCTTCAGACCTGGAGGAGGAGATATGAGGGACAATTGGAGAAGTGAATT
ATATAAATATAAAGTAGTAAAAATTGAACCATTAGGAGTAGCACCCACCAAGGCAAAGAGAAGAGTGGTG
CAGAGAGAAAAAAGAGCAGTGGGAATAGGAGCTTTGTTCCTTGGGTTCTTGGGAGCAGCAGGAAGCACTA
TGGGCGCAGCGTCAATGACGCTGACGGTACAGGCCAGACAATTATTGTCTGGTATAGTGCAGCAGCAGAA
CAATTTGCTGAGGGCTATTGAGGCGCAACAGCATCTGTTGCAACTCACAGTCTGGGGCATCAAGCAGCTC
CAGGCAAGAATCCTGGCTGTGGAAAGATACCTAAAGGATCAACAGCTCCTGGGGATTTGGGGTTGCTCTG
GAAAACTCATTTGCACCACTGCTGTGCCTTGGAATGCTAGTTGGAGTAATAAATCTCTGGAACAGATTTG
GAATCACACGACCTGGATGGAGTGGGACAGAGAAATTAACAATTACACAAGCTTAATACACTCCTTAATT
GAAGAATCGCAAAACCAGCAAGAAAAGAATGAACAAGAATTATTGGAATTAGATAAATGGGCAAGTTTGT
GGAATTGGTTTAACATAACAAATTGGCTGTGGTATATAAAATTATTCATAATGATAGTAGGAGGCTTGGT
AGGTTTAAGAATAGTTTTTGCTGTACTTTCTATAGTGAATAGAGTTAGGCAGGGATATTCACCATTATCG
TTTCAGACCCACCTCCCAACCCCGAGAGCGCTGCCGTCTGGACCGATGGCTGTGTGGAAGTGCTCGCCGA
TAGTGGAAACAGACGCCCCAGCACTCGTCCTAGGGCAAAGGATCTGCAGTAATGAGAATTCTAGATCTTG
AGACAAATGGCAGTATTCATCCACAATTTTAAAAGAAAAGGGGGGATTGGGGGGTACAGTGCAGGGGAAA
GAATAGTAGACATAATAGCAACAGACATACAAACTAAAGAATTACAAAAACAAATTACAAAAATTCAAAA
TTTTCGGGTTTATTACAGGGACAGCAGAGATCCACTTTGGCGCCGGCTCGAGGGGGCCCGGGGTTATTAA
TAGTAATCAATTACGGGGTCATTAGTTCATAGCCCATATATGGAGTTCCGCGTTACATAACTTACGGTAA
ATGGCCCGCCTGGCTGACCGCCCAACGACCCCCGCCCATTGACGTCAATAATGACGTATGTTCCCATAGT
AACGCCAATAGGGACTTTCCATTGACGTCAATGGGTGGAGTATTTACGGTAAACTGCCCACTTGGCAGTA
CATCAAGTGTATCATATGCCAAGTACGCCCCCTATTGACGTCAATGACGGTAAATGGCCCGCCTGGCATT
ATGCCCAGTACATGACCTTATGGGACTTTCCTACTTGGCAGTACATCTACGTATTAGTCATCGCTATTAC
CATGGTGATGCGGTTTTGGCAGTACATCAATGGGCGTGGATAGCGGTTTGACTCACGGGGATTTCCAAGT
CTCCACCCCATTGACGTCAATGGGAGTTTGTTTTGGCACCAAAATCAACGGGACTTTCCAAAATGTCGTA
ACAACTCCGCCCCATTGACGCAAATGGGCGGTAGGCGTGTACGGTGGGAGGTCTATATAAGCAGAGCTCT
CTGGCTAACTGTCGGGATCCACCATGCCATCTGCTGGAGACATGAGAGCTGCCAACCTTTGGCCAAGCCC
GCTCATGATCAAACGCTCTAAGAAGAACAGCCTGGCCTTGTCCCTGACGGCCGACCAGATGGTCAGTGCC
TTGTTGGATGCTGAGCCCCCCATACTCTATTCCGAGTATGATCCTACCAGACCCTTCAGTGAAGCTTCGA
TGATGGGCTTACTGACCAACCTGGCAGACAGGGAGCTGGTTCACATGATCAACTGGGCGAAGAGGGTGCC
AGGCTTTGTGGATTTGACCCTCCATGATCAGGTCCACCTTCTAGAATGTGCCTGGCTAGAGATCCTGATG
ATTGGTCTCGTCTGGCGCTCCATGGAGCACCCAGTGAAGCTACTGTTTGCTCCTAACTTGCTCTTGGACA
GGAACCAGGGAAAATGTGTAGAGGGCATGGTGGAGATCTTCGACATGCTGCTGGCTACATCATCTCGGTT
CCGCATGATGAATCTGCAGGGAGAGGAGTTTGTGTGCCTCAAATCTATTATTTTGCTTAATTCTGGAGTG
TACACATTTCTGTCCAGCACCCTGAAGTCTCTGGAAGAGAAGGACCATATCCACCGAGTCCTGGACAAGA
TCACAGACACTTTGATCCACCTGATGGCCAAGGCAGGCCTGACCCTGCAGCAGCAGCACCAGCGGCTGGC
CCAGCTCCTCCTCATCCTCTCCCACATCAGGCACATGAGTAACAAAGGCATGGAGCATCTGTACAGCATG
AAGTGCAAGAACGTGGTGCCCCTCTATGACCTGCTGCTGGAGGCGGCGGACGCCCACCGCCTACATGCGC
CCACTAGCCGTGGAGGGGCATCCGTGGAGGAGACGGACCAAAGCCACTTGGCCACTGCGGGCTCTACTTC
ATCGCATTCCTTGCAAAAGTATTACATCACGGGGGAGGCAGAGGGTTTCCCTGCCACAGCTGCTAGCTTC
AACGCTCGCAGGAAGCTGAAGGGTGCTATCCTGTTCACCATGCTCGCCACAAGAAACTTCAGCGGCAGCT
TTAATGCGCGGCGCAAGCTAAAGGGAGCCATACTTTTCACAATGTTGGCTACCAGAAATTTTTCGGAGCT
GGCCGAGAAGCTGGCCGGCCTGGACATCAACGGTGGAGCTAGCGAGTTTCGGGCAACCACACTGGAACGG
ATCGAGAAAAGCTTCGTGATTACTGATCCGAGACTGCCTGACAACCCAGTGATTTTTGTGAGCGATTCCT
TCCTGCAGCTGACAGAATATTCTCGGGAAGAGATCCTGGGGCGCAATTGCCGTTTTCTGCAGGGACCCGA
GACAGACCGTGCCACTGTTCGGAAAATCAGAGATGCTATTGACAACCAGACTGAAGTGACCGTTCAGCTG
ATCAATTATACCAAGAGCGGCAAGAAGTTCTGGAACGTGTTCCACCTGCAGCCGATGCGCGATTATAAGG
GCGACGTCCAGTACTTCATTGGCGTGCAGCTGGATGGCACCGAACGTCTTCATGGCGCCGCTGAGCGTGA
GGCGGTCTGCCTGGTCAAAAAGACAGCCTTTCAGATTGCTGAGAACCTGTACTTCCAGATGGGCGGAACC
GGTCCCAAGAAGAAGAGAAAGGTGAAGCTACTGTCTTCTATCGAACAAGCATGCGATATTTGCCGACTTA
AAAAGCTCAAGTGCTCCAAAGAAAAACCGAAGTGCGCCAAGTGTCTGAAGAACAACTGGGAGTGTCGCTA
CTCTCCCAAAACCAAAAGGTCTCCGCTGACTAGGGCACATCTGACAGAAGTGGAATCAAGGCTAGAAAGA
CTGGAACAGCTATTTCTACTGATTTTTCCGCGAGAAGACCTTGACATGATTTTGAAAATGGATTCTTTAC
AGGATATAAAAGCATTGTTAACAGGATTATTTGTACAAGATAATGTGAATAAAGATGCCGTCACAGATAG
ATTGGCTTCAGTGGAGACTGATATGCCTCTAACATTGAGACAGCATAGAATAAGTGCGACATCATCATCG
GAAGAGAGTAGTAACAAAGGTCAAAGACAGTTGACTGTATCGGCCAATTTTAATCAAAGTGGGAATATTG
CTGATAGCTCATTGTCCTTCACTTTCACTAACAGTAGCAACGGTCCGAACCTCATAACAACTCAAACAAA
TTCTCAAGCGCTTTCACAACCTATTGCCTCCTCTAACGTTCATGATAACTTCATGAATAATGAAATCACG
GCTAGTAAAATTGATGATGGTAATAATTCAAAACCACTGTCACCTGGTTGGACGGACCAAACTGCGTATA
ATGCCTTTGGAATCACTACAGGGATGTTTAATACCACTACAATGGATGATGTATATAACTATCTATTCGA
TGATGAAGATACCCCACCAAACCCAAAAAAAGAGGACTACAAGGATGACGACGATAAGTAGACGCGTTAA
GTCGACAATCAACCTCTGGATTACAAAATTTGTGAAAGATTGACTGGTATTCTTAACTATGTTGCTCCTT
TTACGCTATGTGGATACGCTGCTTTAATGCCTTTGTATCATGCTATTGCTTCCCGTATGGCTTTCATTTT
CTCCTCCTTGTATAAATCCTGGTTGCTGTCTCTTTATGAGGAGTTGTGGCCCGTTGTCAGGCAACGTGGC
GTGGTGTGCACTGTGTTTGCTGACGCAACCCCCACTGGTTGGGGCATTGCCACCACCTGTCAGCTCCTTT
CCGGGACTTTCGCTTTCCCCCTCCCTATTGCCACGGCGGAACTCATCGCCGCCTGCCTTGCCCGCTGCTG
GACAGGGGCTCGGCTGTTGGGCACTGACAATTCCGTGGTGTTGTCGGGGAAATCATCGTCCTTTCCTTGG
CTGCTCGCCTGTGTTGCCACCTGGATTCTGCGCGGGACGTCCTTCTGCTACGTCCCTTCGGCCCTCAATC
CAGCGGACCTTCCTTCCCGCGGCCTGCTGCCGGCTCTGCGGCCTCTTCCGCGTCTTCGCCTTCGCCCTCA
GACGAGTCGGATCTCCCTTTGGGCCGCCTCCCCGCGTCGACTTTAAGACCAATGACTTACAAGGCAGCTG
TAGATCTTAGCCACTTTTTAAAAGAAAAGGGGGGACTGGAAGGGCTAATTCACTCCCAACGAAGACAAGA
TCTGCTTTTTGCTTGTACTGGGTCTCTCTGGTTAGACCAGATCTGAGCCTGGGAGCTCTCTGGCTAACTA
GGGAACCCACTGCTTAAGCCTCAATAAAGCTTGCCTTGAGTGCTTCAAGTAGTGTGTGCCCGTCTGTTGT
GTGACTCTGGTAACTAGAGATCCCTCAGACCCTTTTAGTCAGTGTGGAAAATCTCTAGCAGTACGTATAG
TAGTTCATGTCATCTTATTATTCAGTATTTATAACTTGCAAAGAAATGAATATCAGAGAGTGAGAGGAAC
TTGTTTATTGCAGCTTATAATGGTTACAAATAAAGCAATAGCATCACAAATTTCACAAATAAAGCATTTT
TTTCACTGCATTCTAGTTGTGGTTTGTCCAAACTCATCAATGTATCTTATCATGTCTGGCTCTAGCTATC
CCGCCCCTAACTCCGCCCATCCCGCCCCTAACTCCGCCCAGTTCCGCCCATTCTCCGCCCCATGGCTGAC
TAATTTTTTTTATTTATGCAGAGGCCGAGGCCGCCTCGGCCTCTGAGCTATTCCAGAAGTAGTGAGGAGG
CTTTTTTGGAGGCCTAGGGACGTACCCAATTCGCCCTATAGTGAGTCGTATTACGCGCGCTCACTGGCCG
TCGTTTTACAACGTCGTGACTGGGAAAACCCTGGCGTTACCCAACTTAATCGCCTTGCAGCACATCCCCC
TTTCGCCAGCTGGCGTAATAGCGAAGAGGCCCGCACCGATCGCCCTTCCCAACAGTTGCGCAGCCTGAAT
GGCGAATGGG
[124 nt withheld, positions 6521-6644]
C
[91 nt withheld, positions 6646-6736]
A
[49 nt withheld, positions 6738-6786]
CCTTTGACGTTGGAGTCCACGTTCTTT
[37 nt withheld, positions 6814-6850]
ACCCTATCTCGGTCTATTCTTTTGATTTATAAGGGATTTTGCCGATTTCGGCCTATTGGTTAAAAAATGA
GCTGATTTAACAAAAATTTAACGCGAATTTTAACAAAATATTAACGCTTACAATTTAGGTGGCACTTTTC
GGGGAAATGTGCGCGGAACCCCTATTTGTTTATTTTTCTAAATACATTCAAATATGTATCCGCTCATGAG
ACAATAACCCTGATAAATGCTTCAATAATATTGAAAAAGGAAGAGTATGAGTATTCAACATTTCCGTGTC
GCCCTTATTCCCTTTTTTGCGGCATTTTGCCTTCCTGTTTTTGCTCACCCAGAAACGCTGGTGAAAGTAA
AAGATGCTGAAGATCAGTTGGGTGCACGAGTGGGTTACATCGAACTGGATCTCAACAGCGGTAAGATCCT
TGAGAGTTTTCGCCCCGAAGAACGTTTTCCAATGATGAGCACTTTTAAAGTTCTGCTATGTGGCGCGGTA
TTATCCCGTATTGACGCCGGGCAAGAGCAACTCGGTCGCCGCATACACTATTCTCAGAATGACTTGGTTG
AGTACTCACCAGTCACAGAAAAGCATCTTACGGATGGCATGACAGTAAGAGAATTATGCAGTGCTGCCAT
AACCATGAGTGATAACACTGCGGCCAACTTACTTCTGACAACGATCGGAGGACCGAAGGAGCTAACCGCT
TTTTTGCACAACATGGGGGATCATGTAACTCGCCTTGATCGTTGGGAACCGGAGCTGAATGAAGCCATAC
CAAACGACGAGCGTGACACCACGATGCCTGTAGCAATGGCAACAACGTTGCGCAAACTATTAACTGGCGA
ACTACTTACTCTAGCTTCCCGGCAACAATTAATAGACTGGATGGAGGCGGATAAAGTTGCAGGACCACTT
CTGCGCTCGGCCCTTCCGGCTGGCTGGTTTATTGCTGATAAATCTGGAGCCGGTGAGCGTGGGTCTCGCG
GTATCATTGCAGCACTGGGGCCAGATGGTAAGCCCTCCCGTATCGTAGTTATCTACACGACGGGGAGTCA
GGCAACTATGGATGAACGAAATAGACAGATCGCTGAGATAGGTGCCTCACTGATTAAGCATTGGTAACTG
TCAGACCAAGTTTACTCATATATACTTTAGATTGATTTAAAACTTCATTTTTAATTTAAAAGGATCTAGG
TGAAGATCCTTTTTGATAATCTCATGACCAAAATCCCTTAACGTGAGTTTTCGTTCCACTGAGCGTCAGA
CCCCGTAGAAAAGATCAAAGGATCTTCTTGAGATCCTTTTTTTCTGCGCGTAATCTGCTGCTTGCAAACA
AAAAAACCACCGCTACCAGCGGTGGTTTGTTTGCCGGATCAAGAGCTACCAACTCTTTTTCCGAAGGTAA
CTGGCTTCAGCAGAGCGCAGATACCAAATACTGTTCTTCTAGTGTAGCCGTAGTTAGGCCACCACTTCAA
GAACTCTGTAGCACCGCCTACATACCTCGCTCTGCTAATCCTGTTACCAGTGGCTGCTGCCAGTGGCGAT
AAGTCGTGTCTTACCGGGTTGGACTCAAGACGATAGTTACCGGATAAGGCGCAGCGGTCGGGCTGAACGG
GGGGTTCGTGCACACAGCCCAGCTTGGAGCGAACGACCTACACCGAACTGAGATACCTACAGCGTGAGCT
ATGAGAAAGCGCCACGCTTCCCGAAGGGAGAAAGGCGGACAGGTATCCGGTAAGCGGCAGGGTCGGAACA
GGAGAGCGCACGAGGGAGCTTCCAGGGGGAAACGCCTGGTATCTTTATAGTCCTGTCGGGTTTCGCCACC
TCTGACTTGAGCGTCGATTTTTGTGATGCTCGTCAGGGGGGCGGAGCCTATGGAAAAACGCCAGCAACGC
GGCCTTTTTACGGTTCCTGGCCTTTTGCTGGCCTTTTGCTCACATGTTCTTTCCTGCGTTATCCCCTGAT
TCTGTGGATAACCGTATTACCGCCTTTGAGTGAGCTGATACCGCTCGCCGCAGCCGAACGACCGAGCGCA
GCGAGTCAGTGAGCGAGGAAGCGGAAGAGCGCCCAATACGCAAACCGCCTCTCCCCGCGCGTTGGCCGAT
TCATTAATGCAGCTGGCACGACAGGTTTCCCGACTGGAAAGCGGGCAGTGAGCGCAACGCAATTAATGTG
AGTTAGCTCACTCATTAGGCACCCCAGGCTTTACACTTTATGCTTCCGGCTCGTATGTTGTGTGGAATTG
TGAGCGGATAACAATTTCACACAGGAAACAGCTATGACCATGATTACGCCAAGCGCGCAATTAACCCTCA
CTAAAGGGAACAAAAGCTGGAGCTGCAAGC
Features (pLannotate 1.2.2; 31 found; start..end, strand, type, name):
      5..231     +  promoter       RSV promoter: Rous sarcoma virus enhancer/promoter
    232..412     +  LTR            5' LTR (truncated): truncated 5' long terminal repeat (LTR) from HIV-1
    459..584     +  misc_feature   HIV-1 Ψ: packaging signal of human immunodeficiency virus type 1
    568..931     +  CDS            HIV-1 gag (fragment): gag protein from human immunodeficiency virus 1; gag
   1077..1310    +  misc_feature   RRE: The Rev response element (RRE) of HIV-1 allows for Rev-dependent mRNA export from the nucleus to the cytoplasm.
   1707..1793    +  CDS            hph (fragment): KHYB_ECOLX - Experimental evidence at protein level: Swiss-Prot protein existence level 1. The aminoglycoside phosphotransferases achieve inactivation of their antibiotic substrates by phosphorylation. Only phosphorylates hygromycin and closely related compounds such as demethyl analogs and destomycin. From Escherichia coli.
   1847..1964    +  misc_feature   cPPT/CTS: central polypurine tract and central termination sequence of HIV-1
   2081..2384    +  enhancer       CMV enhancer: human cytomegalovirus immediate early enhancer
   2385..2588    +  promoter       CMV promoter: human cytomegalovirus (CMV) immediate early promoter
   2623..3558    +  CDS            ERT2: mutated ligand-binding domain of the human estrogen receptor (Feil et al., 1997)
   3568..3636    +  CDS            CAMK2A (fragment): KCC2A_HUMAN - Also known as CAMKA, KIAA0968. Experimental evidence at protein level: Swiss-Prot protein existence level 1. Calcium/calmodulin-dependent protein kinase that functions autonomously after Ca(2+)/calmodulin-binding and autophosphorylation, and is involved in synaptic plasticity, neurotransmitter release and long-term potentiation. Member of the NMDAR signaling complex in excitatory synapses, it regulates NMDAR-dependent potentiation of the AMPAR and therefore excitatory synaptic transmission (By similarity). Regulates dendritic spine development (PubMed:28130356). Also regulates th
   3781..4098    +  CDS            miniSOG: miniSOG is a basic (constitutively fluorescent) cyan fluorescent protein published in 2011, derived from Arabidopsis thaliana. It requires the cofactor flavin for fluorescence.
   4223..4662    +  CDS            GAL4 DNA binding domain (fragment): DNA binding domain of the GAL4 transcriptional activator; Saccharomyces cerevisiae GAL4 (truncated)
   4663..5004    +  CDS            GAL4 activation domain: activation domain of the GAL4 transcriptional activator; Saccharomyces cerevisiae GAL4 (truncated)
   5008..5028    +  CDS            3xFLAG (fragment): three tandem FLAG® epitope tags
   5047..5635    +  misc_feature   WPRE: woodchuck hepatitis virus posttranscriptional regulatory element
   5686..5705    +  misc_feature   cPPT/CTS (fragment): central polypurine tract and central termination sequence of HIV-1
   5707..5940    +  LTR            3' LTR (ΔU3): self-inactivating 3' long terminal repeat (LTR) from HIV-1
   6018..6139    +  polyA_signal   SV40 poly(A) signal: SV40 polyadenylation signal
   6179..6314    +  rep_origin     SV40 ori: SV40 origin of replication
   6335..6353    -  promoter       T7 promoter: promoter for bacteriophage T7 RNA polymerase
   6361..6516    +  CDS            lacZα (fragment): LacZα fragment of β-galactosidase; lacZ fragment
   6521..6949    +  rep_origin     f1 ori (sequence partly withheld): f1 bacteriophage origin of replication; arrow indicates direction of (+) strand synthesis
   7002..7106    +  promoter       AmpR promoter: bla
   7107..7967    +  CDS            AmpR: β-lactamase; bla; confers resistance to ampicillin, carbenicillin, and related antibiotics
   8138..8726    +  rep_origin     ori: high-copy-number ColE1/pMB1/pBR322/pUC origin of replication
   8909..9001    +  CDS            lacI (fragment): lac repressor; lacI; The lac repressor binds to the lac operator to inhibit transcription in E. coli. This inhibition can be relieved by adding lactose or isopropyl-β-D-thiogalactopyranoside (IPTG).
   9014..9035    +  protein_bind   CAP binding site: CAP binding activates transcription in the presence of cAMP. E. coli catabolite activator protein
   9050..9080    +  promoter       lac promoter: promoter for the E. coli lac operon
   9088..9104    +  protein_bind   lac operator: The lac repressor binds to the lac operator to inhibit transcription in E. coli. This inhibition can be relieved by adding lactose or isopropyl-β-D-thiogalactopyranoside (IPTG). lac repressor encoded by lacI
   9149..9167    +  promoter       T3 promoter: promoter for bacteriophage T3 RNA polymerase
