[The description below was written by a language model from this plasmid's Addgene catalogue record and pLannotate feature annotations shown in this document.]
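Description:
pLX208-cytoFLARE1.0-TF is a 9,190 nt third-generation-style, self-inactivating lentiviral expression plasmid built on the pLX208 backbone. It encodes the transcription-factor half of the cytoFLARE1.0 calcium-recording system. In bacteria it replicates from a high-copy ColE1/pUC-type origin and is selected with ampicillin (AmpR). An f1 ori, an SV40 ori and leftover lac/T7/T3 cloning-vector elements are also annotated. The viral portion comprises an RSV promoter driving a truncated HIV-1 5' LTR, the Ψ packaging signal with a gag fragment, the RRE, cPPT/CTS, WPRE and a ΔU3 3' LTR followed by an SV40 poly(A) signal. Only a short hph fragment is detected, so the feature table does not show an intact mammalian selection marker.

The payload is a single fusion protein expressed from the CMV enhancer/promoter, listed as ERT2-MK2-hLOV-TEVcs-NLS-GAL4-FLAG. ERT2, the mutated estrogen receptor ligand-binding domain, is commonly used to hold fusion proteins in the cytoplasm, which fits the "cyto" name. The short region annotated as a CAMK2A fragment sits at the position of the MK2 element and is presumably a calmodulin-binding peptide. The segment the software labels miniSOG corresponds in position to the hLOV domain, since both derive from plant LOV domains. It is followed by a TEV protease cleavage site, a nuclear localisation signal, the GAL4 DNA-binding and activation domains, and a FLAG epitope.

In FLARE-type designs, the LOV domain cages the cleavage site until it is illuminated, and calcium recruits a partner protease supplied on a separate construct. Cleavage therefore needs both light and calcium, and it frees GAL4 to enter the nucleus and drive a UAS reporter. The recorded purpose is transcriptional reporting of calcium increases in HEK293T cells.
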