Addgene plasmid #234513: pLX208-cytoFLARE1.0-TF
Purpose: Transcriptional reporter for detecting calcium increase in HEK293T (transcription factor)
Depositing lab: Wenjing Wang. Depositing organization: University of Michigan. Publication: An improved FLARE system for recording and manipulating neuronal activity. Zhou G, Li R, Bartolik O, Ma Y, Wan WW, Meng J, Hu Y, Ye B, Wang W. Cell Rep Methods. 2025 Apr 21;5(4):101012. doi: 10.1016/j.crmeth.2025.101012. Epub 2025 Mar 21. PubMed 40120579.
Backbone
  Vector backbone: pLX208
  Vector type: Mammalian Expression, Lentiviral
Growth in bacteria
  Bacterial resistance: Ampicillin, 100 μg/mL
  Growth temperature: 37°C
  Growth strain: NEB Stable
  Copy number: Unknown
Gene/Insert
  Gene/Insert name: ERT2-MK2-hLOV-TEVcs-NLS-GAL4-FLAG
  Species: H. sapiens (human)
  Cloning method: Gibson Cloning
  Sequencing primers: 5′ cgcaaatgggcggtaggcgtg; 3′ cacatagcgtaaaaggagcaacatag
Terms and licenses: Academic/Nonprofit Terms; Industry Terms
Depositor comments: Please visit https://doi.org/10.1101/2025.01.13.632875 for bioRxiv preprint.
How to cite: pLX208-cytoFLARE1.0-TF was a gift from Wenjing Wang (Addgene plasmid # 234513 ; http://n2t.net/addgene:234513 ; RRID:Addgene_234513)
